>Addgene plasmid #219665 | UNK_ZnF4-6_pGEX | addgene full sequence | sequence record 434855 | Addgene NGS Result
TAATTGTTGCCGGGAAGCTAGAGTAAGTAGTTCGCCAGTTAATAGTTTGCGCAACGTTGTTGCCATTGCT
GCAGGCATCGTGGTGTCACGCTCGTCGTTTGGTATGGCTTCATTCAGCTCCGGTTCCCAACGATCAAGGC
GAGTTACATGATCCCCCATGTTGTGCAAAAAAGCGGTTAGCTCCTTCGGTCCTCCGATCGTTGTCAGAAG
TAAGTTGGCCGCAGTGTTATCACTCATGGTTATGGCAGCACTGCATAATTCTCTTACTGTCATGCCATCC
GTAAGATGCTTTTCTGTGACTGGTGAGTACTCAACCAAGTCATTCTGAGAATAGTGTATGCGGCGACCGA
GTTGCTCTTGCCCGGCGTCAACACGGGATAATACCGCGCCACATAGCAGAACTTTAAAAGTGCTCATCAT
TGGAAAACGTTCTTCGGGGCGAAAACTCTCAAGGATCTTACCGCTGTTGAGATCCAGTTCGATGTAACCC
ACTCGTGCACCCAACTGATCTTCAGCATCTTTTACTTTCACCAGCGTTTCTGGGTGAGCAAAAACAGGAA
GGCAAAATGCCGCAAAAAAGGGAATAAGGGCGACACGGAAATGTTGAATACTCATACTCTTCCTTTTTCA
ATATTATTGAAGCATTTATCAGGGTTATTGTCTCATGAGCGGATACATATTTGAATGTATTTAGAAAAAT
AAACAAATAGGGGTTCCGCGCACATTTCCCCGAAAAGTGCCACCTGACGTCTAAGAAACCATTATTATCA
TGACATTAACCTATAAAAATAGGCGTATCACGAGGCCCTTTCGTCTTCAAGAATTATACACTCCGCTATC
GCTACGTGACTGGGTCATGGCTGCGCCCCGACACCCGCCAACACCCGCTGACGCGCCCTGACGGGCTTGT
CTGCTCCCGGCATCCGCTTACAGACAAGCTGTGACCGTCTCCGGGAGCTGCATGTGTCAGAGGTTTTCAC
CGTCATCACCGAAACGCGCGAGGCAGATCGTCAGTCAGTCACGATGCGGCCGCTCAGGACACAGCTGAGG
AAGGCTGCAGGTCGTCACTCAGGGGTGGCTGTTCTACGTGGGCAAAGGCGCAGAAGGGTCCTCGGGGACA
GCTGCCCGACTGCTGCATGTCGTTGCACTTGGTGGACTTGTAGATCTCGGGGTGGAACTGCTGCTCGGTG
CGGGTGTGGCAGTACTGGCAGGCGTCTCCGTTCTCACACTTGCCAGGGTCTCCCCACTCATCCCCGTGCT
TGACGTTTGGACATGGAGACGACCTGTATTTGTGCTTCCGGGGGCTCCGCCGCCGGTCCTTGCTGTTGTG
GTAGTAGGGACAGGCATAGCCTTGGCGGCACAGCCGCGGGGGCTTCTTGCAAGGCTCCGTCTTATAGTTC
CCCAGCACATAAGCAGTCTCTTGCCACCGAGGGGATCCCGGTTCACGCTGACCCTGCGGGTGGTGTTCCA
GACGAGCACGCAGCTGTTCCAGTTCACCAGCCAGACCTTCAACAACGTGACCACCACGCCAACCGGTGGT
TTTTTCGTCCATTAATCCCAGGGGCCCCTGGAACAGAACTTCCAGATCCGATTTTGGAGGATGGTCGCCA
CCACCAAACGTGGCTTGCCAGCCCTGCAAAGGCCATGCTATATACTTGCTGGATTTCAAGTACTTATCAA
TTTGTGGGATAGCTTCAATACGTTTTTTAAAACAAACTAATTTTGGGAACGCATCCAGGCACATTGGGTC
CATGTATAAAACAACATCAAGAGCGTCATACAACATGAAGTCAGGATGGGTTACATGATCACCATTTAAA
TATGTTTTATGACATAAACGATCTTCGAACATTTTCAGCATTTCAGGTAGCTTGCTAAGAAAATCAACTT
TGAGAGTTTCAAAGTCTTTACTATATGCAATTCTCGAAACACCGTATCTAATATCCAAAACCGCTCCTTC
AAGCATTGAAATCTCTGCACGCTCTTTTGGACAACCACCCAACATGTTGTGCTTGTCAGCTATATAACGT
ATGATGGCCATAGACTGTGTTAATTTAACATCACCATCAATATAATAAGGAAGATTGGGAAACTCCAAAC
CCAATTCAAACTTTTTGTTTCGCCATTTATCACCTTCATCGCGCTCATACAAATGCTCTTCATATTTTTC
TTCAAGATATTCCAAAAGAAGTCGAGTGGGTTGCACAAGGCCCTTAATTTTCCAATAACCTAGTATAGGG
GACATGAATACTGTTTCCTGTGTGAAATTGTTATCCGCTCACAATTCCACACATTATACGAGCCGATGAT
TAATTGTCAACAGCTCATTTCAGAATATTTGCCAGAACCGTTATGATGTCGGCGCAAAAAACATTATCCA
GAACGGGAGTGCGCCTTGAGCGACACGAATTATGCAGTGATTTACGACCTGCACAGCCATACCACAGCTT
CCGATGGCTGCCTGACGCCAGAAGCATTGGTGCACCGTGCAGTCGATAAGCTAATTCCAACGCCATCAAA
AATAATTCGCGTCTGGCCTTCCTGTAGCCAGCTTTCATCAACATTAAATGTGAGCGAGTAACAACCCGTC
GGATTCTCCGTGGGAACAAACGGCGGATTGACCGTAATGGGATAGGTCACGTTGGTGTAGATGGGCGCAT
CGTAACCGTGCATCTGCCAGTTTGAGGGGACGACGACAGTATCGGCCTCAGGAAGATCGCACTCCAGCCA
GCTTTCCGGCACCGCTTCTGGTGCCGGAAACCAGGCAAAGCGCCATTCGCCATTCAGGCTGCGCAACTGT
TGGGAAGGGCGATCGGTGCGGGCCTCTTCGCTATTACGCCAGCTGGCGAAAGGGGGATGTGCTGCAAGGC
GATTAAGTTGGGTAACGCCAGGGTTTTCCCAGTCACGACGTTGTAAAACGACGGCCAGTGAATCCGTAAT
CATGGTCATAGCTGTTTCCTGTGTGAAATTGTTATCCGCTCACAATTCCACACAACATACGAGCCGGAAG
CATAAAGTGTAAAGCCTGGGGTGCCTAATGAGTGAGCTAACTTACATTAATTGCGTTGCGCTCACTGCCC
GCTTTCCAGTCGGGAAACCTGTCGTGCCAGCTGCATTAATGAATCGGCCAACGCGCGGGGAGAGGCGGTT
TGCGTATTGGGCGCTAGCGTGGTTTTTCTTTTCACCAGTGAGACGGGCAACAGCTGATTGCCCTTCACCG
CCTGGCCCTGAGAGAGTTGCAGCAAGCGGTCCACGCTGGTTTGCCCCAGCAGGCGAAAATCCTGTTTGAT
GGTGGTTAACGGCGGGATATAACATGAGCTGTCTTCGGTATCGTCGTATCCCACTACCGAGATATCCGCA
CCAACGCGCAGCCCGGACTCGGTAATGGCGCGCATTGCGCCCAGCGCCATCTGATCGTTGGCAACCAGCA
TCGCAGTGGGAACGATGCCCTCATTCAGCATTTGCATGGTTTGTTGAAAACCGGACATGGCACTCCAGTC
GCCTTCCCGTTCCGCTATCGGCTGAATTTGATTGCGAGTGAGATATTTATGCCAGCCAGCCAGACGCAGA
CGCGCCGAGACAGAACTTAATGGGCCCGCTAACAGCGCGATTTGCTGGTGACCCAATGCGACCAGATGCT
CCACGCCCAGTCGCGTACCGTCTTCATGGGAGAAAATAATACTGTTGATGGGTGTCTGGTCAGAGACATC
AAGAAATAACGCCGGAACATTAGTGCAGGCAGCTTCCACAGCAATGGCATCCTGGTCATCCAGCGGATAG
TTAATGATCAGCCCACTGACGCGTTGCGCGAGAAGATTGTGCACCGCCGCTTTACAGGCTTCGACGCCGC
TTCGTTCTACCATCGACACCACCACGCTGGCACCCAGTTGATCGGCGCGAGATTTAATCGCCGCGACAAT
TTGCGACGGCGCGTGCAGGGCCAGACTGGAGGTGGCAACGCCAATCAGCAACGACTGTTTGCCCGCCAGT
TGTTGTGCCACGCGGTTGGGAATGTAATTCAGCTCCGCCATCGCCGCTTCCACTTTTTCCCGCGTTTTCG
CAGAAACGTGGCTGGCCTGGTTCACCACGCGGGAAACGGTCTGATAAGAGACACCGGCATACTCTGCGAC
ATCGTATAACGTTACTGGTTTCACATTCACCACCCTGAATTGACTCTCTTCCGGGCGCTATCATGCCATA
CCGCGAAAGGTTTTGCGCCATTCGATGGTGTCGGAATTTATGCGGTGTGAAATACCGCACAGATGCGTAA
GGAGAAAATACCGCATCAGGCGCTCTTCCGCTTCCTCGCTCACTGACTCGCTGCGCTCGGTCGTTCGGCT
GCGGCGAGCGGTATCAGCTCACTCAAAGGCGGTAATACGGTTATCCACAGAATCAGGGGATAACGCAGGA
AAGAACATGTGAGCAAAAGGCCAGCAAAAGGCCAGGAACCGTAAAAAGGCCGCGTTGCTGGCGTTTTTCC
ATAGGCTCCGCCCCCCTGACGAGCATCACAAAAATCGACGCTCAAGTCAGAGGTGGCGAAACCCGACAGG
ACTATAAAGATACCAGGCGTTTCCCCCTGGAAGCTCCCTCGTGCGCTCTCCTGTTCCGACCCTGCCGCTT
ACCGGATACCTGTCCGCCTTTCTCCCTTCGGGAAGCGTGGCGCTTTCTCATAGCTCACGCTGTAGGTATC
TCAGTTCGGTGTAGGTCGTTCGCTCCAAGCTGGGCTGTGTGCACGAACCCCCCGTTCAGCCCGACCGCTG
CGCCTTATCCGGTAACTATCGTCTTGAGTCCAACCCGGTAAGACACGACTTATCGCCACTGGCAGCAGCC
ACTGGTAACAGGATTAGCAGAGCGAGGTATGTAGGCGGTGCTACAGAGTTCTTGAAGTGGTGGCCTAACT
ACGGCTACACTAGAAGGACAGTATTTGGTATCTGCGCTCTGCTGAAGCCAGTTACCTTCGGAAAAAGAGT
TGGTAGCTCTTGATCCGGCAAACAAACCACCGCTGGTAGCGGTGGTTTTTTTGTTTGCAAGCAGCAGATT
ACGCGCAGAAAAAAAGGATCTCAAGAAGATCCTTTGATCTTTTCTACGGGGTCTGACGCTCAGTGGAACG
AAAACTCACGTTAAGGGATTTTGGTCATGAGATTATCAAAAAGGATCTTCACCTAGATCCTTTTAAATTA
AAAATGAAGTTTTAAATCAATCTAAAGTATATATGAGTAAACTTGGTCTGACAGTTACCAATGCTTAATC
AGTGAGGCACCTATCTCAGCGATCTGTCTATTTCGTTCATCCATAGTTGCCTGACTCCCCGTCGTGTAGA
TAACTACGATACGGGAGGGCTTACCATCTGGCCCCAGTGCTGCAATGATACCGCGAGACCCACGCTCACC
GGCTCCAGATTTATCAGCAATAAACCAGCCAGCCGGAAGGGCCGAGCGCAGAAGTGGTCCTGCAACTTTA
TCCGCCTCCATCCAGTCTAT
Features (pLannotate 1.2.2; 17 found; start..end, strand, type, name):
    616..720     -  promoter       AmpR promoter: bla
    825..865     -  misc_feature   bom (fragment): basis of mobility region from pBR322
    967..1006    -  CDS            rop (fragment): Rop protein, which maintains plasmids at low copy number; rop
   1013..1432    -  CDS            unk (fragment): UNK_DROME - Experimental evidence at protein level: Swiss-Prot protein existence level 1. Essential for late larval/early pupal development. From Drosophila melanogaster (Fruit fly).
   1592..2245    -  CDS            GST26_SCHJA: Experimental evidence at protein level: Swiss-Prot protein existence level 1. GST isoenzymes appear to play a central role in the parasite detoxification system. Other functions are also suspected including a role in increasing the solubility of haematin in the parasite gut. From Schistosoma japonicum (Blood fluke).
   2268..2284    -  protein_bind   lac operator: The lac repressor binds to the lac operator to inhibit transcription in E. coli. This inhibition can be relieved by adding lactose or isopropyl-β-D-thiogalactopyranoside (IPTG). lac repressor encoded by lacI
   2292..2320    -  promoter       tac promoter: strong E. coli promoter; hybrid between the trp and lac UV5 promoters
   2396..2512    +  CDS            yciV (fragment): RNAAM_ECOLI - Also known as trpH From Escherichia coli (strain K12).
   2776..2949    -  CDS            lacZα: LacZα fragment of β-galactosidase; lacZ fragment
   2969..2985    -  protein_bind   lac operator: The lac repressor binds to the lac operator to inhibit transcription in E. coli. This inhibition can be relieved by adding lactose or isopropyl-β-D-thiogalactopyranoside (IPTG). lac repressor encoded by lacI
   2993..3023    -  promoter       lac promoter: promoter for the E. coli lac operon
   3038..3059    -  protein_bind   CAP binding site: CAP binding activates transcription in the presence of cAMP. E. coli catabolite activator protein
   3072..4154    -  CDS            lacI: lac repressor; lacI; The lac repressor binds to the lac operator to inhibit transcription in E. coli. This inhibition can be relieved by adding lactose or isopropyl-β-D-thiogalactopyranoside (IPTG).
   4155..4232    -  promoter       lacI promoter: lacI
   4239..4290    +  misc_feature   bom (fragment): basis of mobility region from pBR322
   4476..5064    -  rep_origin     ori: high-copy-number ColE1/pMB1/pBR322/pUC origin of replication
   5235..615     -  CDS            AmpR (across the origin): β-lactamase; bla; confers resistance to ampicillin, carbenicillin, and related antibiotics
