[The description below was written by a language model from this plasmid's Addgene catalogue record and pLannotate feature annotations shown in this document.]
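Description:
UNK_ZnF4-6_pGEX is a bacterial expression plasmid built on the pGEX-6P-1 backbone for producing a fragment of the human RNA-binding protein Unkempt (UNK) in E. coli. It replicates from a ColE1/pMB1-type origin and is selected with ampicillin through the β-lactamase (AmpR) gene and its own promoter. Small remnants of pBR322 sequence (bom and rop fragments) and a lacZα segment with its lac promoter, operator and CAP site are also annotated, as is typical of pGEX backbones. The total size is about 5.5 kb.

The payload is a roughly 400 bp insert encoding zinc fingers 4–6 of human UNK, cloned between BamHI and NotI sites that both remain intact. Automated annotation labels this region as a fragment of the Drosophila unk orthologue, which reflects homology matching; the catalogue entry gives the species as human. The insert lies downstream of, and on the same strand as, the Schistosoma japonicum glutathione S-transferase (GST) coding sequence. The record also lists an N-terminal streptavidin-binding peptide (SBP) tag, which together with GST forms the dual-affinity tag. SBP is not separately annotated, although an unannotated gap between GST and the insert could accommodate it. Transcription is driven by the strong hybrid tac promoter followed by a lac operator. The plasmid carries its own lacI gene and promoter, so expression is repressed until relieved by IPTG.

The stated purpose is recombinant expression of tagged UNK ZnF4-6. The two tags allow purification or immobilisation on glutathione or streptavidin resins, consistent with the associated study of RNA–protein interactions in vitro.
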