Addgene plasmid #219665: UNK_ZnF4-6_pGEX
Purpose: Recombinant expression of UNK ZnF4-6 with dual-affinity tag
Depositing lab: Daniel Dominguez. Depositing organization: University of North Carolina at Chapel Hill. Publication: Understanding species-specific and conserved RNA-protein interactions in vivo and in vitro. Harris SE, Alexis MS, Giri G, Cavazos FF Jr, Hu Y, Murn J, Aleman MM, Burge CB, Dominguez D. Nat Commun. 2024 Sep 27;15(1):8400. doi: 10.1038/s41467-024-52231-7. PubMed 39333159.
Backbone
  Vector backbone: pGEX-6P-1
  Backbone size w/o insert (bp): 5084
  Total vector size (bp): 5480
  Vector type: Bacterial Expression
Growth in bacteria
  Bacterial resistance: Ampicillin, 100 μg/mL
  Growth temperature: 37°C
  Growth strain: DH5alpha
  Copy number: Unknown
Gene/Insert
  Gene/Insert name: Unkempt Zinc Fingers 4-6 (alt name: UNK ZnF4-6)
  Species: H. sapiens (human)
  Insert size (bp): 396
  Tag / fusion protein: GST (N terminal on insert); SBP (N terminal on insert)
  Cloning method: Restriction Enzyme; 5′ cloning site BamHI (not destroyed); 3′ cloning site NotI (not destroyed)
  Sequencing primers: 5′ GGGCTGGCAAGCCACGTTTGGTG; 3′ CCGGGAGCTGCATGTGTCAGAGG
Terms and licenses: Academic/Nonprofit Terms; Industry Terms: Not Available to Industry
Depositor comments: Please visit https://doi.org/10.1101/2024.01.29.577729 for bioRxiv preprint.
How to cite: UNK_ZnF4-6_pGEX was a gift from Daniel Dominguez (Addgene plasmid # 219665 ; http://n2t.net/addgene:219665 ; RRID:Addgene_219665)
